Addgene plasmid #140463: pCMV R-CEPIA4mt
Purpose: Red fluorescent indicator for calcium imaging in the mitochondria (low affinity variant)
Depositing lab: Masamitsu Iino. Depositing organization: Nihon University School of Medicine. Publication: Red fluorescent CEPIA indicators for visualization of Ca(2+) dynamics in mitochondria. Kanemaru K, Suzuki J, Taiko I, Iino M. Sci Rep. 2020 Feb 18;10(1):2835. doi: 10.1038/s41598-020-59707-8. PubMed 32071363.
Backbone
  Vector backbone: pCMV/myc/mito
  Backbone manufacturer: Invitrogen
  Backbone size w/o insert (bp): 4799
  Total vector size (bp): 6404
  Modifications to backbone: Duplicate mitochondria targeting sequence.
  Vector type: Mammalian Expression
Growth in bacteria
  Bacterial resistance: Ampicillin, 100 μg/mL
  Growth temperature: 37°C
  Growth strain: DH5alpha
  Copy number: High Copy
Gene/Insert
  Gene/Insert name: R-CEPIA4mt
  Species: Synthetic
  Insert size (bp): 1608
  Tag / fusion protein: Myc (C terminal on insert)
  Cloning method: Restriction Enzyme; 5′ cloning site BamHI (not destroyed); 3′ cloning site XbaI (not destroyed)
  Sequencing primers: 5′ cgcaaatgggcggtaggcgtg; 3′ tagaaggcacagtcgagg
Terms and licenses: Academic/Nonprofit Terms; Industry Terms: Not Available to Industry
How to cite: pCMV R-CEPIA4mt was a gift from Masamitsu Iino (Addgene plasmid # 140463 ; http://n2t.net/addgene:140463 ; RRID:Addgene_140463)
