[The description below was written by a language model from this plasmid's Addgene catalogue record and pLannotate feature annotations shown in this document.]
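Description:
pCMV R-CEPIA4mt is a mammalian expression plasmid of about 6.4 kb built on the Invitrogen pCMV/myc/mito backbone. It encodes a synthetic red fluorescent calcium indicator targeted to mitochondria and is described as the low-affinity variant of its series. In bacteria it is maintained at high copy through a ColE1/pUC-type origin and selected with ampicillin via the bla gene and its own promoter. An f1 origin is also present. A separate SV40 early promoter drives a neomycin/kanamycin phosphotransferase cassette (annotated as a fragment) followed by an SV40 polyadenylation signal, an arrangement that normally permits G418 selection of transfected mammalian cells.

The indicator is transcribed from the human CMV immediate-early enhancer and promoter and terminated by the bovine growth hormone polyadenylation signal. The open reading frame begins with the COX8 mitochondrial presequence, and the record notes that the backbone was modified to carry this targeting sequence in duplicate, although the automated annotation marks only one copy. Downstream lie leader elements (a short His-tag-related fragment, the T7 gene 10 leader and the Xpress epitope), then a calmodulin-binding peptide from smooth muscle myosin light chain kinase, a red fluorescent protein domain (matched by similarity to HyPerRed), and a calmodulin-like domain. This is the typical layout of a single-fluorophore sensor, in which calcium-dependent binding of calmodulin to the peptide changes fluorescence. The catalogue lists a C-terminal Myc tag, which the feature table does not annotate. The insert was cloned between BamHI and XbaI sites, both retained. The construct is intended for imaging calcium dynamics within the mitochondria of transfected mammalian cells.
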