Features (pLannotate 1.2.2; 19 found; start..end, strand, type, name):
      1..377     +  enhancer       CMV enhancer: human cytomegalovirus immediate early enhancer
    379..582     +  promoter       CMV promoter: human cytomegalovirus (CMV) immediate early promoter
    625..698     +  CDS            COX8 presequence (fragment): mitochondrial presequence of human cytochrome c oxidase subunit VIII (Rizutto et al., 1989)
    835..855     +  CDS            capTEV™ (fragment): composite tag for in vivo biotinylation, TEV protease cleavage, and 6xHis tagging
    856..888     +  CDS            T7 tag (gene 10 leader): leader peptide from bacteriophage T7 gene 10 promotes efficient translation in E. coli
    892..915     +  CDS            Xpress™ tag: Xpress™ epitope tag, including an enterokinase recognition and cleavage site
    943..999     +  CDS            calmodulin-binding peptide: calmodulin-binding peptide from avian smooth muscle myosin light chain kinase
   1005..1731    +  CDS            HyPerRed (fragment): red fluorescent genetically encoded indicator for H2O2 ()
   1738..2088    +  CDS            CALMA_ARBPU (fragment): Experimental evidence at protein level: Swiss-Prot protein existence level 1. Calmodulin mediates the control of a large number of enzymes, ion channels and other proteins by Ca(2+). Among the enzymes to be stimulated by the calmodulin-Ca(2+) complex are a number of protein kinases and phosphatases. From Arbacia punctulata (Punctuate sea urchin).
   2259..2466    +  polyA_signal   bGH poly(A) signal: bovine growth hormone polyadenylation signal
   2487..2508    +  promoter       SV40 promoter (fragment): SV40 enhancer and early promoter
   2529..2957    +  rep_origin     f1 ori (sequence partly withheld): f1 bacteriophage origin of replication; arrow indicates direction of (+) strand synthesis
   2971..3300    +  promoter       SV40 promoter: SV40 enhancer and early promoter
   3330..4120    +  CDS            NeoR/KanR (fragment): aminoglycoside phosphotransferase from Tn5; aph(3')-II (or nptII); confers resistance to neomycin, kanamycin, and G418 (Geneticin®)
   4141..4299    +  CDS            ble (fragment): BLE_KLEPN - Experimental evidence at protein level: Swiss-Prot protein existence level 1. Binding protein with a strong affinity to the bleomycin family of antibiotics. Binds to CL990; an antimitotic-antibiotic compound. From Klebsiella pneumoniae.
   4294..4415    +  polyA_signal   SV40 poly(A) signal: SV40 polyadenylation signal
   4619..5207    -  rep_origin     ori: high-copy-number ColE1/pMB1/pBR322/pUC origin of replication
   5378..6238    -  CDS            AmpR: β-lactamase; bla; confers resistance to ampicillin, carbenicillin, and related antibiotics
   6239..6343    -  promoter       AmpR promoter: bla
>Addgene plasmid #140463 | pCMV R-CEPIA4mt | addgene full sequence | sequence record 296222 | Addgene NGS Result
ACATTGATTATTGAGTAGTTATTAATAGTAATCAATTACGGGGTCATTAGTTCATAGCCCATATATGGAG
TTCCGCGTTACATAACTTACGGTAAATGGCCCGCCTGGCTGACCGCCCAACGACCCCCGCCCATTGACGT
CAATAATGACGTATGTTCCCATAGTAACGCCAATAGGGACTTTCCATTGACGTCAATGGGTGGAGTATTT
ACGGTAAACTGCCCACTTGGCAGTACATCAAGTGTATCATATGCCAAGTACGCCCCCTATTGACGTCAAT
GACGGTAAATGGCCCGCCTGGCATTATGCCCAGTACATGACCTTATGGGACTTTCCTACTTGGCAGTACA
TCTACGGTTAGTCATCGCTATTACCATAGTGATGCGGTTTTGGCAGTACATCAATGGGCGTGGATAGCGG
TTTGACTCACGGGGATTTCCAAGTCTCCACCCCATTGACGTCAATGGGAGTTTGTTTTGGCACCAAAATC
AACGGGACTTTCCAAAATGTCGTAACAACTCCGCCCCATTGACGCAAATGGGCGGTAGGCGTGTACGGTG
GGAGGTCTATATAAGCAGAGCTTTCTGGCTAACTAGAGAACCCACTGCTTACTGGCACGTGACCATGTCC
GTCCTGACGCCGCTGCTGCTGCGGGGCTTGACAGGCTCGGCCCGGCGGCTCCCAGTGCCGCGCGCCAAAA
TTCATTCACTGGGGGACCCCATGAGCGTGCTCACCCCACTCCTGCTGCGGGGGCTGACCGGCAGCGCTAG
GCGGCTGCCAGTCCCGCGGGCCAAGATCCACAGTCTCGGCGATCCCGGATCCATGCGGGGTTCTCATCAT
CATCATCATCATGGTATGGCTAGCATGACTGGTGGACAGCAAATGGGTCGGGATCTGTACGACGATGACG
ATAAGGATCTCGCCACCATGGTCGACTCTTCACGTCGTAAGTGGAATAAGGCAGGTCACGCAGTCAGAGC
TATAGGTCGGCTGAGCTCACCCGTGGTTTCCGAGCGGATGTACCCCGAGGACGGCGCCCTGAAGAGCGAG
ATCAAGAAGGGGCTGAGGCTGAAGGACGGCGGCCACTACGCCGCCGAGGTCAAGACCACCTACAAGGCCA
AGAAGCCCGTGCAGCTGCCCGGCGCCTACATCGTCGACATCAAGTTGGACATCGTGTCCCACAACGAGGA
CTACACCATCGTGGAACAGTGCGAACGCGCCGAGGGCCGCCACTCCACCGGCGGCATGGACGAGCTGTAC
AAGGGAGGTACAGGCGGGAGTCTGGTGAGCAAGGGCGAGGAGGATAACATGGCCATCATCAAGGAGTTCA
TGCGCTTCAAGGTGCACATGGAGGGCTCCGTGAACGGCCACGAGTTCGAGATCGAGGGCGAGGGCGAGGG
CCGCCCCTACGAGGCCTTTCAGACCGCTAAGCTGAAGGTGACCAAGGGTGGCCCCCTGCCCTTCGCCTGG
GACATCCTGTCCCCTCAGTTCATGTACGGCTCCAAGGCCTACATTAAGCACCCAGCCGACATCCCCGACT
ACTTCAAGCTGTCCTTCCCCGAGGGCTTCAGGTGGGAGCGCGTGATGAACTTCGAGGACGGCGGCATTAT
TCACGTTAACCAGGACTCCTCCCTGCAGGACGGCGTATTCATCTACAAGGTGAAGCTGCGCGGCACCAAC
TTCCCCCCCGACGGCCCCGTAATGCAGAAGAAGACCATGGGCTGGGAGGCTACGCGTGACCAACTGACTG
AAGAGCAGATCGCAGAATTTAAAGAGGCTTTCTCCCTATTTGACAAGGACGGGGATGGGACGATAACAAC
CAAGGATCTGGGGACGGTGATGCGGTCTCTGGGGCAGAACCCCACAGAAGCAGAGCTCCAGGACATGATC
AATGAAGTAGATGCCGACGGTGACGGCACATTCGACTTCCCTGAGTTCCTGACGATGATGGCAAGAAAAA
TGAATGACACAGACAGTGAAGAGGAAATTCGCGAAGCGTTCCGTGTGTGGGATAAGGATGGCAATGGCTA
CATCGGCGCAGCAGAGCTTCGCCACGTGATGACAGACCTTGGAGAGAAGTTAACAGATGAGGAGGTTGAT
GAAATGATCAGGGTAGCAGACATCGATGGAGAAGGTCAGGTAAACTACGAAGAGTTTGTACAAATGATGA
CAGCGAAGGCGGCCGCAGAACAAAAACTCATCTCAGAAGAGGATCTGAATGGGGCCGCATAGTCTAGAAG
CTCGCTGATCAGCCTCGACTGTGCCTTCTAGTTGCCAGCCATCTGTTGTTTGCCCCTCCCCCGTGCCTTC
CTTGACCCTGGAAGGTGCCACTCCCACTGTCCTTTCCTAATAAAATGAGGAAATTGCATCGCATTGTCTG
AGTAGGTGTCATTCTATTCTGGGGGGTGGGGTGGGGCAGGACAGCAAGGGGGAGGATTGGGAAGACAATA
GCAGGCATGCTGGGGATGGCCCGGGCTCTATGGCTTCTGAGGCGGAAAGAACCAGCTGGGGCTCTAGGGG
GTATCCCC
[124 nt withheld, positions 2529-2652]
C
[72 nt withheld, positions 2654-2725]
TCCCCCAAAAAACTTGATTA
[49 nt withheld, positions 2746-2794]
CCTTTGACGTTGGAGTCCACGTTCTTT
[37 nt withheld, positions 2822-2858]
ACCCTATCTCGGTCTATTCTTTTGATTTATAAGGGATTTTGCCGATTTCGGCCTATTGGTTAAAAAATGA
GCTGATTTAACAAAAATTTAACGCGAATTAATTCTGTGGAATGTGTGTCAGTTAGGGTGTGGAAAGTCCC
CAGGCTCCCCAGCAGGCAGAAGTATGCAAAGCATGCATCTCAATTAGTCAGCAACCAGGTGTGGAAAGTC
CCCAGGCTCCCCAGCAGGCAGAAGTATGCAAAGCATGCATCTCAATTAGTCAGCAACCATAGTCCCGCCC
CTAACTCCGCCCATCCCGCCCCTAACTCCGCCCAGTTCCGCCCATTCTCCGCCCCTAGGCTGACTAATTT
TTTTTATTTATGCAGAGGCCGAGGCCGCCTCTGCCTCTGAGCTATTCCAGAAGTAGTGAGGAGGCTTTTT
TGGAGGCCTAGGCTTTTGCAAAAAGCTCCCCCCCCGGGAGGTCCACAATGGTTGAACAAGATGGATTGCA
CGCAGGTTCTCCGGCCGCTTGGGTGGAGAGGCTATTCGGCTATGACTGGGCACAACAGACAATCGGCTGC
TCTGATGCCGCCGTGTTCCGGCTGTCAGCGCAGGGGCGCCCGGTTCTTTTTGTCAAGACCGACCTGTCCG
GTGCCCTGAATGAACTCCAGGACGAGGCAGCGCGGCTATCGTGGCTGGCCACGACGGGCGTTCCTTGCGC
AGCTGTGCTCGACGTTGTCACTGAAGCGGGAAGGGACTGGCTGCTATTGGGCGAAGTGCCGGGGCAGGAT
CTCCTGTCATCTCACCTTGCTCCTGCCGAGAAAGTATCCATCATGGCTGATGCAATGCGGCGGCTGCATA
CGCTTGATCCGGCTACCTGCCCATTCGACCACCAAGCGAAACATCGCATCGAGCGAGCACGTACTCGGAT
GGAAGCCGGTCTTGTCGATCAGGATGATCTGGACGAAGAGCATCAGGGGCTCGCGCCAGCCGAACTGTTC
GCCAGGCTCAAGGCGCGTATGCCCGACGGCGAGGATCTCGTCGTGACTCATGGCGATGCCTGCTTGCCGA
ATATCATGGTGGAAAATGGCCGCTTTTCTGGATTCATCGACTGTGGCCGGCTGGGTGTGGCGGACCGCTA
TCAGGACATAGCGTTGGCTACCCGTGATATTGCTGAAGAGCTTGGCGGCGAATGGGCTGACCGCTTCCTC
GTGCTTTACGGTATCGCCGCTCCCGATTCGCAGCGCATCGCCTTCTATCGCCTTCTTGACGAGTTCTTCT
GAGCGGGACTCTGGGGTTCGAAATGACCGACCAAGCGACGCCCAACCTGCCATCACGAGATTTCGATTCC
ACCGCCGCCTTCTATGAAAGGTTGGGCTTCGGAATCGTTTTCCGGGACGCCGGCTGGATGATCCTCCAGC
GCGGGGATCTCATGCTGGAGTTCTTCGCCCACCCCAACTTGTTTATTGCAGCTTATAATGGTTACAAATA
AAGCAATAGCATCACAAATTTCACAAATAAAGCATTTTTTTCACTGCATTCTAGTTGTGGTTTGTCCAAA
CTCATCAATGTATCTTATCATGTCTGTATACCGTCGATCTTTCCGCTTCCTCGCTCACTGACTCGCTGCG
CTCGGTCGTTCGGCTGCGGCGAGCGGTATCAGCTCACTCAAAGGCGGTAATACGGTTATCCACAGAATCA
GGGGATAACGCAGGAAAGAACATGTGAGCAAAAGGCCAGCAAAAGGCCAGGAACCGTAAAAAGGCCGCGT
TGCTGGCGTTTTTCCATAGGCTCCGCCCCCCTGACGAGCATCACAAAAATCGACGCTCAAGTCAGAGGTG
GCGAAACCCGACAGGACTATAAAGATACCAGGCGTTTCCCCCTGGAAGCTCCCTCGTGCGCTCTCCTGTT
CCGACCCTGCCGCTTACCGGATACCTGTCCGCCTTTCTCCCTTCGGGAAGCGTGGCGCTTTCTCATAGCT
CACGCTGTAGGTATCTCAGTTCGGTGTAGGTCGTTCGCTCCAAGCTGGGCTGTATGCACGAACCCCCCGT
TCAGCCCGACCGCTGCGCCTTATCCGGTAACTATCGTCTTGAGTCCAACCCGGTAAGACACGACTTATCG
CCACTGGCAGCAGCCACTGGTAACAGGATTAGCAGAGCGAGGTATGTAGGCGGTGCTACAGAGTTCTTGA
AGTGGTGGCCTAACTACGGCTACACTAGAAGAACAGTATTTGGTATCTGCGCTCTGCTGAAGCCAGTTAC
CTTCGGAAAAAGAGTTGGTAGCTCTTGATCCGGCAAACAAACCACCGCTGGTAGCGGTGGTTTTTTTGTT
TGCAAGCAGCAGATTACGCGCAGAAAAAAAGGATCTCAAGAAGATCCTTTGATCTTTTCTACGGGGTCTG
ACGCTCAGTGGAACGAAAACTCACGTTAAGGGATTTTGGTCATGAGATTATCAAAAAGGATCTTCACCTA
GATCCTTTTAAATTAAAAATGAAGTTTTAAATCAATCTAAAGTATATATGAGTAAACTTGGTCTGACAGT
TACCAATGCTTAATCAGTGAGGCACCTATCTCAGCGATCTGTCTATTTCGTTCATCCATAGTTGCCTGAC
TCCCCGTCGTGTAGATAACTACGATACGGGAGGGCTTACCATCTGGCCCCAGTGCTGCAATGATACCGCG
AGACCCACGCTCACCGGCTCCAGATTTATCAGCAATAAACCAGCCAGCCGGAAGGGCCGAGCGCAGAAGT
GGTCCTGCAACTTTATCCGCCTCCATCCAGTCTATTAATTGTTGCCGGGAAGCTAGAGTAAGTAGTTCGC
CAGTTAATAGTTTGCGCAACGTTGTTGCCATTGCTACAGGCATCGTGGTGTCACGCTCGTCGTTTGGTAT
GGCTTCATTCAGCTCCGGTTCCCAACGATCAAGGCGAGTTACATGATCCCCCATGTTGTGCAAAAAAGCG
GTTAGCTCCTTCGGTCCTCCGATCGTTGTCAGAAGTAAGTTGGCCGCAGTGTTATCACTCATGGTTATGG
CAGCACTGCATAATTCTCTTACTGTCATGCCATCCGTAAGATGCTTTTCTGTGACTGGTGAGTACTCAAC
CAAGTCATTCTGAGAATAGTGTATGCGGCGACCGAGTTGCTCTTGCCCGGCGTCAATACGGGATAATACC
GCGCCACATAGCAGAACTTTAAAAGTGCTCATCATTGGAAAACGTTCTTCGGGGCGAAAACTCTCAAGGA
TCTTACCGCTGTTGAGATCCAGTTCGATGTAACCCACTCGGGCACCCAACTGATCTTCAGCATCTTTTAC
TTTCACCAGCGTTTCTGGGTGAGCAAAAACAGGAAGGCAAAATGCCGCAAAAAAGGGAATAAGGGCGACA
CGGAAATGTTGAATACTCATACTCTTCCTTTTTCAATATTATTGAAGCATTTATCAGGGTTATTGTCTCA
TGAGCGGATACATATTTGAATGTATTTAGAAAAATAAACAAATAGGGGTTCCGCGCACATTTCCCCGAAA
AGTGCCACCTGACGTCAGATCGACGGATCGGGAGATCGGTACCGAATTC
